Addgene plasmid #141789: TFORF1056
Purpose: Lentiviral vector for overexpressing transcription factor ORFs with unique 24-bp barcodes. Barcodes facilitate identification of transcription factors in pooled screens.
Depositing lab: Feng Zhang. Depositing organization: Broad Institute. Publication: A transcription factor atlas of directed differentiation. Joung J, Ma S, Tay T, Geiger-Schuller KR, Kirchgatterer PC, Verdine VK, Guo B, Arias-Garcia MA, Allen WE, Singh A, Kuksenko O, Abudayyeh OO, Gootenberg JS, Fu Z, Macrae RK, Buenrostro JD, Regev A, Zhang F. Cell. 2023 Jan 5;186(1):209-229.e26. doi: 10.1016/j.cell.2022.11.026. PubMed 36608654.
Backbone
  Vector backbone: pLX_TRC317
  Backbone manufacturer: Broad Institute Genetic Perturbation Platform
  Backbone size w/o insert (bp): 8264
  Vector type: Mammalian Expression, Lentiviral
  Selectable markers: Puromycin
Growth in bacteria
  Bacterial resistance: Ampicillin, 100 μg/mL
  Growth temperature: 37°C
  Growth strain: NEB Stable
  Copy number: High Copy
Gene/Insert
  Gene/Insert name: NFATC1
  Species: H. sapiens (human)
  Insert size (bp): 1517
  Entrez Gene: NFATC1 (a.k.a. NF-ATC, NF-ATc1.2, NFAT2, NFATc)
  Promoter: EF1a
  Cloning method: Unknown
  Sequencing primers: 5′ GGGTGGAGACTGAAGTTAGGCCAG; 3′ CACATAGCGTAAAAGGAGCAACATAG
Terms and licenses: Academic/Nonprofit Terms; Industry Terms: Not Available to Industry
Depositor comments: NM_001278673,ENST00000545796 . The transcription factor ORF portion of this plasmid was synthesized by Genewiz. Please test multiple small colonies in case of plasmid recombination. To make this collection available in a timely manner, a portion of this collection was not fully sequenced by Addgene. If an Addgene verified full plasmid sequence is not available, please contact us prior to placing an order to request the full sequence.
How to cite: TFORF1056 was a gift from Feng Zhang (Addgene plasmid # 141789 ; http://n2t.net/addgene:141789 ; RRID:Addgene_141789)
