[The description below was written by a language model from this plasmid's Addgene catalogue record and pLannotate feature annotations shown in this document.]
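Description:
TFORF1056 is a lentiviral mammalian expression plasmid built on the pLX_TRC317 backbone that carries a human NFATC1 open reading frame. It is one member of a barcoded transcription factor ORF collection. The full sequence record is 9,781 nt, consistent with the stated 8,264 bp backbone plus an insert of about 1.5 kb. In bacteria the plasmid replicates from a high-copy ColE1/pUC-type origin and is selected through the β-lactamase (AmpR) gene. An f1 origin and remnants of a lac/lacZα cloning region with T7 and T3 promoters are also present. The depositor notes a risk of recombination, as is common for plasmids containing LTR repeats.

The viral cassette has a third-generation layout. An RSV promoter drives a truncated HIV-1 5' LTR, followed by the Ψ packaging signal with a gag fragment, the RRE for Rev-dependent export of the genomic RNA, a cPPT/CTS element, and a self-inactivating ΔU3 3' LTR with a downstream SV40 polyadenylation signal. Within the proviral region, an SV40 early promoter drives puromycin N-acetyltransferase for selection of transduced cells. A separate EF-1α promoter drives the NFATC1 ORF, and a WPRE downstream enhances transcript expression. The annotated NFATC1 match is labelled a fragment relative to the Swiss-Prot reference, and the depositor lists specific RefSeq and Ensembl transcript accessions for the ORF.

The record states that each ORF in the collection is paired with a unique 24-bp barcode. The barcode is not annotated in the feature table, so its position cannot be given. The construct is intended for constitutive overexpression of NFATC1, and the barcode allows the transcription factor to be identified in pooled screens such as directed differentiation studies.
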