Features (pLannotate 1.2.2; 31 found; start..end, strand, type, name):
      5..231     +  promoter       RSV promoter: Rous sarcoma virus enhancer/promoter
    232..412     +  LTR            5' LTR (truncated): truncated 5' long terminal repeat (LTR) from HIV-1
    459..584     +  misc_feature   HIV-1 Ψ: packaging signal of human immunodeficiency virus type 1
    568..931     +  CDS            HIV-1 gag (fragment): gag protein from human immunodeficiency virus 1; gag
   1077..1310    +  misc_feature   RRE: The Rev response element (RRE) of HIV-1 allows for Rev-dependent mRNA export from the nucleus to the cytoplasm.
   1687..1713    +  CDS            Rev (fragment): human immunodeficiency virus 1 (HIV-1) Rev protein; rev; enhances nuclear export of unspliced and incompletely spliced viral mRNAs
   1720..1743    +  promoter       SV40 promoter (fragment): SV40 early promoter
   1744..1815    +  promoter       SV40 promoter (fragment): SV40 enhancer and early promoter
   1839..1974    +  rep_origin     SV40 ori: SV40 origin of replication
   2020..2616    +  CDS            PuroR (fragment): puromycin N-acetyltransferase; pac from Streptomyces; confers resistance to puromycin
   2665..2782    +  misc_feature   cPPT/CTS: central polypurine tract and central termination sequence of HIV-1
   2847..2913    +  CDS            small t antigen (fragment): SV40 (simian virus 40) small t antigen
   2920..4098    +  promoter       EF-1α promoter: strong constitutive promoter for human elongation factor EF-1α
   4115..5527    +  CDS            NFATC1 (fragment): NFAC1_HUMAN - Also known as NFAT2, NFATC. Experimental evidence at protein level: Swiss-Prot protein existence level 1. Plays a role in the inducible expression of cytokine genes in T-cells, especially in the induction of the IL-2 or IL-4 gene transcription. Also controls gene expression in embryonic cardiac cells. Could regulate not only the activation and proliferation but also the differentiation and programmed death of T-lymphocytes as well as lymphoid and non-lymphoid cells (PubMed:10358178). Required for osteoclastogenesis and regulates many genes important for osteoclast differentiation
   5543..5596    +  promoter       U6 promoter (fragment): RNA polymerase III promoter for human U6 snRNA
   5638..6226    +  misc_feature   WPRE: woodchuck hepatitis virus posttranscriptional regulatory element
   6277..6296    +  misc_feature   cPPT/CTS (fragment): central polypurine tract and central termination sequence of HIV-1
   6298..6531    +  LTR            3' LTR (ΔU3): self-inactivating 3' long terminal repeat (LTR) from HIV-1
   6609..6730    +  polyA_signal   SV40 poly(A) signal: SV40 polyadenylation signal
   6770..6905    +  rep_origin     SV40 ori: SV40 origin of replication
   6926..6944    -  promoter       T7 promoter: promoter for bacteriophage T7 RNA polymerase
   6952..7107    +  CDS            lacZα (fragment): LacZα fragment of β-galactosidase; lacZ fragment
   7112..7540    +  rep_origin     f1 ori (sequence partly withheld): f1 bacteriophage origin of replication; arrow indicates direction of (+) strand synthesis
   7593..7697    +  promoter       AmpR promoter: bla
   7698..8558    +  CDS            AmpR: β-lactamase; bla; confers resistance to ampicillin, carbenicillin, and related antibiotics
   8729..9317    +  rep_origin     ori: high-copy-number ColE1/pMB1/pBR322/pUC origin of replication
   9500..9592    +  CDS            lacI (fragment): lac repressor; lacI; The lac repressor binds to the lac operator to inhibit transcription in E. coli. This inhibition can be relieved by adding lactose or isopropyl-β-D-thiogalactopyranoside (IPTG).
   9605..9626    +  protein_bind   CAP binding site: CAP binding activates transcription in the presence of cAMP. E. coli catabolite activator protein
   9641..9671    +  promoter       lac promoter: promoter for the E. coli lac operon
   9679..9695    +  protein_bind   lac operator: The lac repressor binds to the lac operator to inhibit transcription in E. coli. This inhibition can be relieved by adding lactose or isopropyl-β-D-thiogalactopyranoside (IPTG). lac repressor encoded by lacI
   9740..9758    +  promoter       T3 promoter: promoter for bacteriophage T3 RNA polymerase
>Addgene plasmid #141789 | TFORF1056 | addgene full sequence | sequence record 415110 | Addgene NGS Result
TTAATGTAGTCTTATGCAATACTCTTGTAGTCTTGCAACATGGTAACGATGAGTTAGCAACATGCCTTAC
AAGGAGAGAAAAAGCACCGTGCATGCCGATTGGTGGAAGTAAGGTGGTACGATCGTGCCTTATTAGGAAG
GCAACAGACGGGTCTGACATGGATTGGACGAACCACTGAATTGCCGCATTGCAGAGATATTGTATTTAAG
TGCCTAGCTCGATACATAAACGGGTCTCTCTGGTTAGACCAGATCTGAGCCTGGGAGCTCTCTGGCTAAC
TAGGGAACCCACTGCTTAAGCCTCAATAAAGCTTGCCTTGAGTGCTTCAAGTAGTGTGTGCCCGTCTGTT
GTGTGACTCTGGTAACTAGAGATCCCTCAGACCCTTTTAGTCAGTGTGGAAAATCTCTAGCAGTGGCGCC
CGAACAGGGACTTGAAAGCGAAAGGGAAACCAGAGGAGCTCTCTCGACGCAGGACTCGGCTTGCTGAAGC
GCGCACGGCAAGAGGCGAGGGGCGGCGACTGGTGAGTACGCCAAAAATTTTGACTAGCGGAGGCTAGAAG
GAGAGAGATGGGTGCGAGAGCGTCAGTATTAAGCGGGGGAGAATTAGATCGCGATGGGAAAAAATTCGGT
TAAGGCCAGGGGGAAAGAAAAAATATAAATTAAAACATATAGTATGGGCAAGCAGGGAGCTAGAACGATT
CGCAGTTAATCCTGGCCTGTTAGAAACATCAGAAGGCTGTAGACAAATACTGGGACAGCTACAACCATCC
CTTCAGACAGGATCAGAAGAACTTAGATCATTATATAATACAGTAGCAACCCTCTATTGTGTGCATCAAA
GGATAGAGATAAAAGACACCAAGGAAGCTTTAGACAAGATAGAGGAAGAGCAAAACAAAAGTAAGACCAC
CGCACAGCAAGCGGCCGCTGATCTTCAGACCTGGAGGAGGAGATATGAGGGACAATTGGAGAAGTGAATT
ATATAAATATAAAGTAGTAAAAATTGAACCATTAGGAGTAGCACCCACCAAGGCAAAGAGAAGAGTGGTG
CAGAGAGAAAAAAGAGCAGTGGGAATAGGAGCTTTGTTCCTTGGGTTCTTGGGAGCAGCAGGAAGCACTA
TGGGCGCAGCGTCAATGACGCTGACGGTACAGGCCAGACAATTATTGTCTGGTATAGTGCAGCAGCAGAA
CAATTTGCTGAGGGCTATTGAGGCGCAACAGCATCTGTTGCAACTCACAGTCTGGGGCATCAAGCAGCTC
CAGGCAAGAATCCTGGCTGTGGAAAGATACCTAAAGGATCAACAGCTCCTGGGGATTTGGGGTTGCTCTG
GAAAACTCATTTGCACCACTGCTGTGCCTTGGAATGCTAGTTGGAGTAATAAATCTCTGGAACAGATTTG
GAATCACACGACCTGGATGGAGTGGGACAGAGAAATTAACAATTACACAAGCTTAATACACTCCTTAATT
GAAGAATCGCAAAACCAGCAAGAAAAGAATGAACAAGAATTATTGGAATTAGATAAATGGGCAAGTTTGT
GGAATTGGTTTAACATAACAAATTGGCTGTGGTATATAAAATTATTCATAATGATAGTAGGAGGCTTGGT
AGGTTTAAGAATAGTTTTTGCTGTACTTTCTATAGTGAATAGAGTTAGGCAGGGATATTCACCATTATCG
TTTCAGACCCACCTCCCAACCCCGAGGGGACCCATGCATTGCATCTCAATTAGTCAGCAACCAGGTGTGG
AAAGTCCCCAGGCTCCCCAGCAGGCAGAAGTATGCAAAGCATGCGTCTCAATTAGTCAGCAACCATAGTC
CCGCCCCTAACTCCGCCCATCCCGCCCCTAACTCCGCCCAGTTCCGCCCATTCTCCGCCCCATGGCTGAC
TAATTTTTTTTATTTATGCAGAGGCCGAGGCCGCCTCGGCCTCTGAGCTATTCCAGAAGTAGTGAGGAGG
CTTTTTTGGAGGCCTAGGCTTTTGCAAAAAGCTTTCTAGAGGTACCACCGGAGCTTACCATGACCGAGTA
CAAGCCCACGGTGCGCCTCGCCACCCGCGACGACGTCCCCAGGGCCGTACGCACCCTCGCCGCCGCGTTC
GCCGACTACCCCGCCACGCGCCACACCGTCGATCCGGACCGCCACATCGAGCGGGTCACCGAGCTGCAAG
AACTCTTCCTCACGCGCGTCGGGCTCGACATCGGCAAGGTGTGGGTCGCGGACGACGGCGCCGCCGTGGC
GGTCTGGACCACGCCGGAGAGCGTCGAAGCGGGGGCGGTGTTCGCCGAGATCGGCCCGCGCATGGCCGAG
TTGAGCGGTTCCCGGCTGGCCGCGCAGCAACAGATGGAAGGCCTCCTGGCGCCGCACCGGCCCAAGGAGC
CCGCGTGGTTCCTGGCCACCGTCGGCGTCTCGCCCGACCACCAGGGCAAGGGTCTGGGCAGCGCCGTCGT
GCTCCCCGGAGTGGAGGCGGCCGAGCGCGCCGGGGTGCCCGCCTTCCTGGAGACCTCCGCGCCCCGCAAC
CTCCCCTTCTACGAGCGGCTCGGCTTCACCGTCACCGCCGACGTCGAGGTGCCCGAAGGACCGCGCACCT
GGTGCATGACCCGCAAGCCCGGTGCCAGTTAACGAATTCTAGATCTTGAGACAAATGGCAGTATTCATCC
ACAATTTTAAAAGAAAAGGGGGGATTGGGGGGTACAGTGCAGGGGAAAGAATAGTAGACATAATAGCAAC
AGACATACAAACTAAAGAATTACAAAAACAAATTACAAAAATTCAAAATTTTCGGGTTTATTACAGGGAC
AGCAGAGATCCACTTTGGCGCCGGCTCGAGGCCTGCAGGTGCAAAGATGGATAAAGTTTTAAACAGAGAG
GAATCTTTGCAGCTAATGGACCTTCTAGGTCTTGAAAGGAGTGGGAATTGGCTCCGGTGCCCGTCAGTGG
GCAGAGCGCACATCGCCCACAGTCCCCGAGAAGTTGGGGGGAGGGGTCGGCAATTGAACCGGTGCCTAGA
GAAGGTGGCGCGGGGTAAACTGGGAAAGTGATGTCGTGTACTGGCTCCGCCTTTTTCCCGAGGGTGGGGG
AGAACCGTATATAAGTGCAGTAGTCGCCGTGAACGTTCTTTTTCGCAACGGGTTTGCCGCCAGAACACAG
GTAAGTGCCGTGTGTGGTTCCCGCGGGCCTGGCCTCTTTACGGGTTATGGCCCTTGCGTGCCTTGAATTA
CTTCCACCTGGCTGCAGTACGTGATTCTTGATCCCGAGCTTCGGGTTGGAAGTGGGTGGGAGAGTTCGAG
GCCTTGCGCTTAAGGAGCCCCTTCGCCTCGTGCTTGAGTTGAGGCCTGGCCTGGGCGCTGGGGCCGCCGC
GTGCGAATCTGGTGGCACCTTCGCGCCTGTCTCGCTGCTTTCGATAAGTCTCTAGCCATTTAAAATTTTT
GATGACCTGCTGCGACGCTTTTTTTCTGGCAAGATAGTCTTGTAAATGCGGGCCAAGATCTGCACACTGG
TATTTCGGTTTTTGGGGCCGCGGGCGGCGACGGGGCCCGTGCGTCCCAGCGCACATGTTCGGCGAGGCGG
GGCCTGCGAGCGCGGCCACCGAGAATCGGACGGGGGTAGTCTCAAGCTGGCCGGCCTGCTCTGGTGCCTG
GCCTCGCGCCGCCGTGTATCGCCCCGCCCTGGGCGGCAAGGCTGGCCCGGTCGGCACCAGTTGCGTGAGC
GGAAAGATGGCCGCTTCCCGGCCCTGCTGCAGGGAGCTCAAAATGGAGGACGCGGCGCTCGGGAGAGCGG
GCGGGTGAGTCACCCACACAAAGGAAAAGGGCCTTTCCGTCCTCAGCCGTCGCTTCATGTGACTCCACGG
AGTACCGGGCGCCGTCCAGGCACCTCGATTAGTTCTCGAGCTTTTGGAGTACGTCGTCTTTAGGTTGGGG
GGAGGGGTTTTATGCGATGGAGTTTCCCCACACTGAGTGGGTGGAGACTGAAGTTAGGCCAGCTTGGCAC
TTGATGTAATTCTCCTTGGAATTTGCCCTTTTTGAGTTTGGATCTTGGTTCATTCTCAAGCCTCAGACAG
TGGTTCAAAGTTTTTTTCTTCCATTTCAGGTGTCGTGAGGCTAGCACCGCCACCATGCTGCAGCTTTTCA
TTGGGACGGCGGACGACCGCCTGCTGCGCCCGCACGCCTTCTACCAGGTGCACCGCATCACAGGGAAGAC
CGTGTCCACCACCAGCCACGAGGCCATCCTCTCCAACACCAAAGTCCTGGAGATCCCACTCCTGCCGGAG
AACAGCATGCGAGCCGTCATTGACTGTGCCGGAATCCTGAAACTCAGAAACTCCGACATTGAACTTCGGA
AAGGAGAGACGGACATCGGGAGGAAGAACACACGGGTACGGCTGGTGTTCCGCGTTCACGTCCCGCAACC
CAGCGGCCGCACGCTGTCCCTGCAGGTGGCCTCCAACCCCATCGAATGCTCCCAGCGCTCAGCTCAGGAG
CTGCCTCTGGTGGAGAAGCAGAGCACGGACAGCTATCCGGTCGTGGGCGGGAAGAAGATGGTCCTGTCTG
GCCACAACTTCCTGCAGGACTCCAAGGTCATTTTCGTGGAGAAAGCCCCAGATGGCCACCATGTCTGGGA
GATGGAAGCGAAAACTGACCGGGACCTGTGCAAGCCGAATTCTCTGGTGGTTGAGATCCCGCCATTTCGG
AATCAGAGGATAACCAGCCCCGTTCACGTCAGTTTCTACGTCTGCAACGGGAAGAGAAAGCGAAGCCAGT
ACCAGCGTTTCACCTACCTTCCCGCCAACGTTCCAATTATAAAAACAGAACCCACTGATGATTATGAGCC
TGCTCCAACCTGTGGACCGGTGAGCCAGGGGTTAAGTCCTCTCCCAAGACCATACTACAGCCAGCAGCTC
GCGATGCCACCCGACCCCAGCTCCTGCCTCGTGGCCGGCTTCCCGCCCTGTCCGCAGAGAAGCACCCTGA
TGCCAGCGGCCCCTGGCGTGAGCCCCAAGCTCCACGACCTTTCTCCCGCTGCCTACACCAAGGGCGTTGC
CAGCCCGGGCCACTGTCACCTCGGACTCCCGCAGCCGGCCGGAGAGGCCCCCGCCGTCCAGGACGTGCCC
AGGCCAGTGGCCACGCACCCCGGCTCGCCCGGGCAGCCACCCCCGGCCCTGCTGCCACAGCAGGTGAGTG
CGCCTCCAAGCAGTAGCTGCCCCCCTGGTCTCGAACACTCGCTCTGCCCCAGCAGCCCCTCTCCTCCACT
CCCGCCTGCCACCCAAGAGCCGACCTGCCTGCAGCCCTGCAGCCCAGCGTGCCCGCCCGCCACGGGCCGC
CCGCAGCACCTGCCGTCCACGGTCCGCAGGGACGAGTCTCCGACTGCCGGGCCACGGCTGCTGCCAGAGG
TGCATGAGGACGGTAGTCCTAATTTGGCCCCTATTCCTGTAACGGTCAAGCGAGAGCCTGAAGAGTTGGA
CCAGTTGTACCTGGATGACGTAAATGAAATAATACGAAATGACCTCTCCAGCACGAGCACCCACTCCTAG
TAATGAACTAGTCCGTAACTTGAAAGTATTTCGATTTCTTGGCTTTATATATCTTGTGGAAAGGACGATC
TCCATCACTACACTTAGTAGAGACGCGTTAAGTCGACAATCAACCTCTGGATTACAAAATTTGTGAAAGA
TTGACTGGTATTCTTAACTATGTTGCTCCTTTTACGCTATGTGGATACGCTGCTTTAATGCCTTTGTATC
ATGCTATTGCTTCCCGTATGGCTTTCATTTTCTCCTCCTTGTATAAATCCTGGTTGCTGTCTCTTTATGA
GGAGTTGTGGCCCGTTGTCAGGCAACGTGGCGTGGTGTGCACTGTGTTTGCTGACGCAACCCCCACTGGT
TGGGGCATTGCCACCACCTGTCAGCTCCTTTCCGGGACTTTCGCTTTCCCCCTCCCTATTGCCACGGCGG
AACTCATCGCCGCCTGCCTTGCCCGCTGCTGGACAGGGGCTCGGCTGTTGGGCACTGACAATTCCGTGGT
GTTGTCGGGGAAATCATCGTCCTTTCCTTGGCTGCTCGCCTGTGTTGCCACCTGGATTCTGCGCGGGACG
TCCTTCTGCTACGTCCCTTCGGCCCTCAATCCAGCGGACCTTCCTTCCCGCGGCCTGCTGCCGGCTCTGC
GGCCTCTTCCGCGTCTTCGCCTTCGCCCTCAGACGAGTCGGATCTCCCTTTGGGCCGCCTCCCCGCGTCG
ACTTTAAGACCAATGACTTACAAGGCAGCTGTAGATCTTAGCCACTTTTTAAAAGAAAAGGGGGGACTGG
AAGGGCTAATTCACTCCCAACGAAGACAAGATCTGCTTTTTGCTTGTACTGGGTCTCTCTGGTTAGACCA
GATCTGAGCCTGGGAGCTCTCTGGCTAACTAGGGAACCCACTGCTTAAGCCTCAATAAAGCTTGCCTTGA
GTGCTTCAAGTAGTGTGTGCCCGTCTGTTGTGTGACTCTGGTAACTAGAGATCCCTCAGACCCTTTTAGT
CAGTGTGGAAAATCTCTAGCAGTACGTATAGTAGTTCATGTCATCTTATTATTCAGTATTTATAACTTGC
AAAGAAATGAATATCAGAGAGTGAGAGGAACTTGTTTATTGCAGCTTATAATGGTTACAAATAAAGCAAT
AGCATCACAAATTTCACAAATAAAGCATTTTTTTCACTGCATTCTAGTTGTGGTTTGTCCAAACTCATCA
ATGTATCTTATCATGTCTGGCTCTAGCTATCCCGCCCCTAACTCCGCCCATCCCGCCCCTAACTCCGCCC
AGTTCCGCCCATTCTCCGCCCCATGGCTGACTAATTTTTTTTATTTATGCAGAGGCCGAGGCCGCCTCGG
CCTCTGAGCTATTCCAGAAGTAGTGAGGAGGCTTTTTTGGAGGCCTAGGGACGTACCCAATTCGCCCTAT
AGTGAGTCGTATTACGCGCGCTCACTGGCCGTCGTTTTACAACGTCGTGACTGGGAAAACCCTGGCGTTA
CCCAACTTAATCGCCTTGCAGCACATCCCCCTTTCGCCAGCTGGCGTAATAGCGAAGAGGCCCGCACCGA
TCGCCCTTCCCAACAGTTGCGCAGCCTGAATGGCGAATGGG
[124 nt withheld, positions 7112-7235]
C
[91 nt withheld, positions 7237-7327]
A
[49 nt withheld, positions 7329-7377]
CCTTTGACGTTGGAGTCCACGTTCTTT
[37 nt withheld, positions 7405-7441]
ACCCTATCTCGGTCTATTCTTTTGATTTATAAGGGATTTTGCCGATTTCGGCCTATTGGTTAAAAAATGA
GCTGATTTAACAAAAATTTAACGCGAATTTTAACAAAATATTAACGCTTACAATTTAGGTGGCACTTTTC
GGGGAAATGTGCGCGGAACCCCTATTTGTTTATTTTTCTAAATACATTCAAATATGTATCCGCTCATGAG
ACAATAACCCTGATAAATGCTTCAATAATATTGAAAAAGGAAGAGTATGAGTATTCAACATTTCCGTGTC
GCCCTTATTCCCTTTTTTGCGGCATTTTGCCTTCCTGTTTTTGCTCACCCAGAAACGCTGGTGAAAGTAA
AAGATGCTGAAGATCAGTTGGGTGCACGAGTGGGTTACATCGAACTGGATCTCAACAGCGGTAAGATCCT
TGAGAGTTTTCGCCCCGAAGAACGTTTTCCAATGATGAGCACTTTTAAAGTTCTGCTATGTGGCGCGGTA
TTATCCCGTATTGACGCCGGGCAAGAGCAACTCGGTCGCCGCATACACTATTCTCAGAATGACTTGGTTG
AGTACTCACCAGTCACAGAAAAGCATCTTACGGATGGCATGACAGTAAGAGAATTATGCAGTGCTGCCAT
AACCATGAGTGATAACACTGCGGCCAACTTACTTCTGACAACGATCGGAGGACCGAAGGAGCTAACCGCT
TTTTTGCACAACATGGGGGATCATGTAACTCGCCTTGATCGTTGGGAACCGGAGCTGAATGAAGCCATAC
CAAACGACGAGCGTGACACCACGATGCCTGTAGCAATGGCAACAACGTTGCGCAAACTATTAACTGGCGA
ACTACTTACTCTAGCTTCCCGGCAACAATTAATAGACTGGATGGAGGCGGATAAAGTTGCAGGACCACTT
CTGCGCTCGGCCCTTCCGGCTGGCTGGTTTATTGCTGATAAATCTGGAGCCGGTGAGCGTGGGTCTCGCG
GTATCATTGCAGCACTGGGGCCAGATGGTAAGCCCTCCCGTATCGTAGTTATCTACACGACGGGGAGTCA
GGCAACTATGGATGAACGAAATAGACAGATCGCTGAGATAGGTGCCTCACTGATTAAGCATTGGTAACTG
TCAGACCAAGTTTACTCATATATACTTTAGATTGATTTAAAACTTCATTTTTAATTTAAAAGGATCTAGG
TGAAGATCCTTTTTGATAATCTCATGACCAAAATCCCTTAACGTGAGTTTTCGTTCCACTGAGCGTCAGA
CCCCGTAGAAAAGATCAAAGGATCTTCTTGAGATCCTTTTTTTCTGCGCGTAATCTGCTGCTTGCAAACA
AAAAAACCACCGCTACCAGCGGTGGTTTGTTTGCCGGATCAAGAGCTACCAACTCTTTTTCCGAAGGTAA
CTGGCTTCAGCAGAGCGCAGATACCAAATACTGTTCTTCTAGTGTAGCCGTAGTTAGGCCACCACTTCAA
GAACTCTGTAGCACCGCCTACATACCTCGCTCTGCTAATCCTGTTACCAGTGGCTGCTGCCAGTGGCGAT
AAGTCGTGTCTTACCGGGTTGGACTCAAGACGATAGTTACCGGATAAGGCGCAGCGGTCGGGCTGAACGG
GGGGTTCGTGCACACAGCCCAGCTTGGAGCGAACGACCTACACCGAACTGAGATACCTACAGCGTGAGCT
ATGAGAAAGCGCCACGCTTCCCGAAGGGAGAAAGGCGGACAGGTATCCGGTAAGCGGCAGGGTCGGAACA
GGAGAGCGCACGAGGGAGCTTCCAGGGGGAAACGCCTGGTATCTTTATAGTCCTGTCGGGTTTCGCCACC
TCTGACTTGAGCGTCGATTTTTGTGATGCTCGTCAGGGGGGCGGAGCCTATGGAAAAACGCCAGCAACGC
GGCCTTTTTACGGTTCCTGGCCTTTTGCTGGCCTTTTGCTCACATGTTCTTTCCTGCGTTATCCCCTGAT
TCTGTGGATAACCGTATTACCGCCTTTGAGTGAGCTGATACCGCTCGCCGCAGCCGAACGACCGAGCGCA
GCGAGTCAGTGAGCGAGGAAGCGGAAGAGCGCCCAATACGCAAACCGCCTCTCCCCGCGCGTTGGCCGAT
TCATTAATGCAGCTGGCACGACAGGTTTCCCGACTGGAAAGCGGGCAGTGAGCGCAACGCAATTAATGTG
AGTTAGCTCACTCATTAGGCACCCCAGGCTTTACACTTTATGCTTCCGGCTCGTATGTTGTGTGGAATTG
TGAGCGGATAACAATTTCACACAGGAAACAGCTATGACCATGATTACGCCAAGCGCGCAATTAACCCTCA
CTAAAGGGAACAAAAGCTGGAGCTGCAAGC
