>Addgene plasmid #141789 | TFORF1056 | depositor partial sequence | sequence record 277504 | Insert
ACCGCCACCATGCTGCAGCTTTTCATTGGGACGGCGGACGACCGCCTGCTGCGCCCGCACGCCTTCTACC
AGGTGCACCGCATCACAGGGAAGACCGTGTCCACCACCAGCCACGAGGCCATCCTCTCCAACACCAAAGT
CCTGGAGATCCCACTCCTGCCGGAGAACAGCATGCGAGCCGTCATTGACTGTGCCGGAATCCTGAAACTC
AGAAACTCCGACATTGAACTTCGGAAAGGAGAGACGGACATCGGGAGGAAGAACACACGGGTACGGCTGG
TGTTCCGCGTTCACGTCCCGCAACCCAGCGGCCGCACGCTGTCCCTGCAGGTGGCCTCCAACCCCATCGA
ATGCTCCCAGCGCTCAGCTCAGGAGCTGCCTCTGGTGGAGAAGCAGAGCACGGACAGCTATCCGGTCGTG
GGCGGGAAGAAGATGGTCCTGTCTGGCCACAACTTCCTGCAGGACTCCAAGGTCATTTTCGTGGAGAAAG
CCCCAGATGGCCACCATGTCTGGGAGATGGAAGCGAAAACTGACCGGGACCTGTGCAAGCCGAATTCTCT
GGTGGTTGAGATCCCGCCATTTCGGAATCAGAGGATAACCAGCCCCGTTCACGTCAGTTTCTACGTCTGC
AACGGGAAGAGAAAGCGAAGCCAGTACCAGCGTTTCACCTACCTTCCCGCCAACGTTCCAATTATAAAAA
CAGAACCCACTGATGATTATGAGCCTGCTCCAACCTGTGGACCGGTGAGCCAGGGGTTAAGTCCTCTCCC
AAGACCATACTACAGCCAGCAGCTCGCGATGCCACCCGACCCCAGCTCCTGCCTCGTGGCCGGCTTCCCG
CCCTGTCCGCAGAGAAGCACCCTGATGCCAGCGGCCCCTGGCGTGAGCCCCAAGCTCCACGACCTTTCTC
CCGCTGCCTACACCAAGGGCGTTGCCAGCCCGGGCCACTGTCACCTCGGACTCCCGCAGCCGGCCGGAGA
GGCCCCCGCCGTCCAGGACGTGCCCAGGCCAGTGGCCACGCACCCCGGCTCGCCCGGGCAGCCACCCCCG
GCCCTGCTGCCACAGCAGGTGAGTGCGCCTCCAAGCAGTAGCTGCCCCCCTGGTCTCGAACACTCGCTCT
GCCCCAGCAGCCCCTCTCCTCCACTCCCGCCTGCCACCCAAGAGCCGACCTGCCTGCAGCCCTGCAGCCC
AGCGTGCCCGCCCGCCACGGGCCGCCCGCAGCACCTGCCGTCCACGGTCCGCAGGGACGAGTCTCCGACT
GCCGGGCCACGGCTGCTGCCAGAGGTGCATGAGGACGGTAGTCCTAATTTGGCCCCTATTCCTGTAACGG
TCAAGCGAGAGCCTGAAGAGTTGGACCAGTTGTACCTGGATGACGTAAATGAAATAATACGAAATGACCT
CTCCAGCACGAGCACCCACTCCTAGTAATGAACTAGTCCGTAACTTGAAAGTATTTCGATTTCTTGGCTT
TATATATCTTGTGGAAAGGACGATCTCCATCACTACACTTAGTAGAG
