>Addgene plasmid #141789 | TFORF1056 | depositor partial sequence | sequence record 277505 | Barcode
TCTCCATCACTACACTTAGTAGAG
